>Addgene plasmid #39007 | GLRX5 | depositor partial sequence | sequence record 49065 | GLRX5 sequence 445 bps
ATGCACCATCATCATCATCATTCTTCTGGTGTAGATCTGGGTACCGAGAACCTGTACTTCCAATCCATGG
GCGCGGGCGGCGGCGGCTCGGCGGAGCAGTTGGACGCGCTGGTGAAGAAGGACAAGGTGGTGGTCTTCCT
CAAGGGGACGCCGGAGCAGCCCCAGTGCGGCTTCAGCAACGCCGTGGTGCAGATCCTGCGGCTGCACGGC
GTCCGCGATTACGCGGCCTACAACGTGCTGGACGACCCGGAGCTCCGACAAGGCATTAAAGACTATTCCA
ACTGGCCCACCATCCCGCAAGTGTACCTCAATGGCGAGTTTGTAGGGGGCTGTGACATTCTTCTGCAGAT
GCACCAGAATGGGGACTTGGTGGAAGAACTGAAAAAGCTGGGGATCCACTCCGCCCTTTTAGATGAATGA
CAGTAAAGGTGGATACGGATCCGAA
