>Addgene plasmid #39007 | GLRX5 | addgene partial sequence | sequence record 52982 | T7 5'-TAATACGACTCACTATAGGG-3'
ATATTTTGTTTACTTTAAGAAGGAGATATACATATGCACCATCATCATCATCATTCTTCTGGTGTAGATC
TGGGTACCGAGAACCTGTACTTCCAATCCATGGGCGCGGGCGGCGGCGGCTCGGCGGAGCAGTTGGACGC
GCTGGTGAAGAAGGACAAGGTGGTGGTCTTCCTCAAGGGGACGCCGGAGCAGCCCCAGTGCGGCTTCAGC
AACGCCGTGGTGCAGATCCTGCGGCTGCACGGCGTCCGCGATTACGCGGCCTACAACGTGCTGGACGACC
CGGAGCTCCGACAAGGCATTAAAGACTATTCCAACTGGCCCACCATCCCGCAAGTGTACCTCAATGGCGA
GTTTGTAGGGGGCTGTGACATTCTTCTGCAGATGCACCAGAATGGGGACTTGGTGGAAGAACTGAAAAAG
CTGGGGATCCACTCCGCCCTTTTAGATGAATGACAGTAAAGGTGGATACGGATCCGAATTCGAGCTCCGT
CGACAAGCTTGCGGCCGCACTCGAGCACCACCACCACCACCACTGAGATCCGGCTGCTAACAAAGCCCGA
AAGGAAGCTGAGTTGGCTGCTGCCACCGCTGAGCAATAACTAGCATAACCCCTTGGGGCCTCTAAACGGG
TCTTGAGGGGTTTTTTGCTGAAAGGAGGAACTATATCCGGATTGGCGAATGGG
[124 nt withheld, positions 684-807]
C
[91 nt withheld, positions 809-899]
A
