>Addgene plasmid #39007 | GLRX5 | addgene partial sequence | sequence record 53323 | T7_term
GACGGAGCTCGAATTCGGATCCGTATCCACCTTTACTGTCATTCATCTAAAAGGGCGGAGTGGATCCCCA
GCTTTTTCAGTTCTTCCACCAAGTCCCCATTCTGGTGCATCTGCAGAAGAATGTCACAGCCCCCTACAAA
CTCGCCATTGAGGTACACTTGCGGGATGGTGGGCCAGTTGGAATAGTCTTTAATGCCTTGTCGGAGCTCC
GGGTCGTCCAGCACGTTGTAGGCCGCGTAATCGCGGACGCCGTGCAGCCGCAGGATCTGCACCACGGCGT
TGCTGAAGCCGCACTGGGGCTGCTCCGGCGTCCCCTTGAGGAAGACCACCACCTTGTCCTTCTTCACCAG
CGCGTCCAACTGCTCCGCCGAGCCGCCGCCGCCCGCGCCCATGGATTGGAAGTACAGGTTCTCGGTACCC
AGATCTACACCAGAAGAATGATGATGATGATGGTGCATATGTATATCTCCTTCTTAAAGTTAAACAAAAT
TATTTCTAGAGGGGAATTGTTATCCGCTCACAATTCCCCTATAGTGAGTCGTATTAATTTCGCGGGATCG
AGATCTCGATCCTCTACGCCGGACGCATCGTGGCCGGCATCACCGGCGCCACAGGTGCGGTTGCTGGCGC
CTATATCGCCGACATCACCGATGGGGGAAAGATCGGGCTCGCCACTTTC
