[The description below was written by a language model from this plasmid's Addgene catalogue record.]
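Description:
GLRX5 is a bacterial expression plasmid built on the pNIC28-Bsa4 backbone from the SGC, carrying a human glutaredoxin 5 (GLRX5) coding fragment for recombinant protein production in E. coli. The plasmid is selected with kanamycin and is recorded as low copy. The record does not list the origin of replication or provide a feature table, so the backbone elements cannot be described in detail here. The promoter is also not stated explicitly, although the use of T7 and T7-terminator sequencing primers indicates that the insert sits between T7 promoter and terminator sequences, an arrangement used for T7 RNA polymerase-driven expression in suitable bacterial hosts.

The insert is about 445 bp and was introduced by ligation-independent cloning. The record cautions that it may not represent the full open reading frame, which is typical of constructs trimmed to a domain boundary that behaves well in crystallisation. The protein is expressed with an N-terminal His tag followed by a TEV protease recognition site, allowing capture by immobilised metal affinity chromatography and subsequent removal of the tag by TEV cleavage to leave near-native protein. The stated purpose is bacterial expression for structure determination, and the insert's alternative names include a Protein Data Bank entry, suggesting this construct is associated with a deposited structure of human glutaredoxin 5. It is therefore suited to producing purified GLRX5 for structural, biophysical or biochemical studies.
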