Addgene plasmid #39007: GLRX5
Purpose: Bacterial expression for structure determination; may not be full ORF
Depositing lab: Nicola Burgess-Brown. Depositing organization: University of Oxford.
Backbone
  Vector backbone: pNIC28-Bsa4
  Backbone manufacturer: SGC
  Vector type: Bacterial Expression
Growth in bacteria
  Bacterial resistance: Kanamycin, 50 μg/mL
  Growth temperature: 37°C
  Growth strain: Mach1
  Copy number: Low Copy
Gene/Insert
  Gene/Insert name: GLRX5 (alt names: glutaredoxin 5; PDB:2WEM)
  Species: H. sapiens (human)
  Insert size (bp): 445
  Entrez Gene: GLRX5 (a.k.a. C14orf87, FLB4739, GRX5, PR01238, PRO1238, PRSA)
  Tag / fusion protein: His Tev (N terminal on insert)
  Cloning method: Ligation Independent Cloning
  Sequencing primers: 5′ T7; 3′ T7-term
Terms and licenses: Academic/Nonprofit Terms; Industry Terms: Not Available to Industry
How to cite: GLRX5 was a gift from Nicola Burgess-Brown (Addgene plasmid # 39007 ; http://n2t.net/addgene:39007 ; RRID:Addgene_39007)
